>Addgene plasmid #171420 | GFP-WIPI2d-TEVcs-TSF | addgene full sequence | sequence record 337619 | Addgene NGS Result
GGTCGACATTGATTATTGACTAGTTATTAATAGTAATCAATTACGGGGTCATTAGTTCATAGCCCATATA
TGGAGTTCCGCGTTACATAACTTACGGTAAATGGCCCGCCTGGCTGACCGCCCAACGACCCCCGCCCATT
GACGTCAATAATGACGTATGTTCCCATAGTAACGCCAATAGGGACTTTCCATTGACGTCAATGGGTGGAG
TATTTACGGTAAACTGCCCACTTGGCAGTACATCAAGTGTATCATATGCCAAGTACGCCCCCTATTGACG
TCAATGACGGTAAATGGCCCGCCTGGCATTATGCCCAGTACATGACCTTATGGGACTTTCCTACTTGGCA
GTACATCTACGTATTAGTCATCGCTATTACCATGGTCGAGGTGAGCCCCACGTTCTGCTTCACTCTCCCC
ATCTCCCCCCCCTCCCCACCCCCAATTTTGTATTTATTTATTTTTTAATTATTTTGTGCAGCGATGGGGG
CGGGGGGGGGGGGGGGGCGCGCGCCRGGGGGGGGGGGGGGGGGGGRGGGGGGGGGSGGGGSGRGGCGGAG
AGGKGCGGCGGCAGCCAATCAGAGCGGCGCGCTCCGAAAGTTTCCTTTTATGGCGAGGCGGCGGCGGCGG
CGGCCCTATAAAAAGCGAAGCGCGCGGCGGGCGGGAGTCGCTGCGCGCTGCCTTCGCCCCGTGCCCCGCT
CCGCCGCCGCCTCGCGCCGCCCGCCCCGGCTCTGACTGACCGCGTTACTCCCACAGGTGAGCGGGCGGGA
CGGCCCTTCTCCTCCGGGCTGTAATTAGCGCTTGGTTTAATGACGGCTTGTTTCTTTTCTGTGGCTGCGT
GAAAGCCTTGAGGGGCTCCGGGAGGGCCCTTTGTGCGGGGGGAGCGGCTCGGGGGGTGCGTGCGTGTGTG
TGTGCGTGGGGAGCGCCGCGTGCGGCTCCGCGCTGCCCGGCGGCTGTGAGCGCTGCGGGCGCGGCGCGGG
GCTTTGTGCGCTCCGCAGTGTGCGCGAGGGGAGCGCGGCCGGGGGCGGTGCCCCGCGGTGCGGGGGGGGC
TGCGAGGGGAACAAAGGCTGCGTGCGGGGTGTGTGCGTGGGGGGGTGAGCAGGGGGTGTGGGCGCGTCGG
TCGGGCTGCAACCCCCCCTGCACCCCCCTCCCCGAGTTGCTGAGCACGGCCCGGCTTCGGGTGCGGGGCT
CCGTACGGGGCGTGGCGCGGGGCTCGCCGTGCCGGGCGGGGGGTGGCGGCAGGTGGGGGTGCCGGGCGGG
GCGGGGCCGCCTCGGGCCGGGGAGGGCTCGGGGGAGGGGCGCGGCGGCCCCCGGAGCGCCGGCGGCTGTC
GAGGCGCGGCGAGCCGCAGCCATTGCCTTTTATGGTAATCGTGCGAGAGGGCGCAGGGACTTCCTTTGTC
CCAAATCTGTGCGGAGCCGAAATCTGGGAGGCGCCGCCGCACCCCCTCTAGCGGGCGCGGGGCGAAGCGG
TGCGGCGCCGGCAGGAAGGAAATGGGCGGGGAGGGCCTTCGTGCGTCGCCGCGCCGCCGTCCCCTTCTCC
CTCTCCAGCCTCGGGGCTGTCCGCGGGGGGACGGCTGCCTTCGGGGGGGACGGGGCAGGGCGGGGTTCGG
CTTCTGGCGTGTGACCGGCGGCTCTAGAGCCTCTGCTAACCATGTTCATGCCTTCTTCTTTTTCCTACAG
CTCCTGGGCAACGTGCTGGTTATTGTGCTGTCTCATCATTTTGGCAAAGAATTCCTCGATCGACGGTATC
GATGCCACCATGGTGAGCAAGGGCGAGGAGCTGTTCACCGGGGTGGTGCCCATCCTGGTCGAGCTGGACG
GCGACGTAAACGGCCACAAGTTCAGCGTGTCCGGCGAGGGCGAGGGCGATGCCACCTACGGCAAGCTGAC
CCTGAAGTTCATCTGCACCACCGGCAAGCTGCCCGTGCCCTGGCCCACCCTCGTGACCACCCTGACCTAC
GGCGTGCAGTGCTTCAGCCGCTACCCCGACCACATGAAGCAGCACGACTTCTTCAAGTCCGCCATGCCCG
AAGGCTACGTCCAGGAGCGCACCATCTTCTTCAAGGACGACGGCAACTACAAGACCCGCGCCGAGGTGAA
GTTCGAGGGCGACACCCTGGTGAACCGCATCGAGCTGAAGGGCATCGACTTCAAGGAGGACGGCAACATC
CTGGGGCACAAGCTGGAGTACAACTACAACAGCCACAACGTCTATATCATGGCCGACAAGCAGAAGAACG
GCATCAAGGTGAACTTCAAGATCCGCCACAACATCGAGGACGGCAGCGTGCAGCTCGCCGACCACTACCA
GCAGAACACCCCCATCGGCGACGGCCCCGTGCTGCTGCCCGACAACCACTACCTGAGCACCCAGTCCAAG
CTGAGCAAAGACCCCAACGAGAAGCGCGATCACATGGTCCTGCTGGAGTTCGTGACCGCCGCCGGGATCA
CTCTCGGCATGGACGAGCTGTACAAGTCCGGACTCAGATCTCGAGCTCAAGCTTCGAATTCGATGAACCT
GGCGAGCCAGAGCGGGGAGGCCGGCGCCGGCCAGCTGCTCTTCGCCAACTTCAACCAGGACAACACGTCC
CTAGCTGTTGGTAGTAAGTCCGGTTATAAATTTTTCTCCCTTTCTTCTGTGGATAAGCTGGAACAGATCT
ATGAATGCACCGATACGGAAGATGTGTGCATTGTAGAGAGATTGTTCTCCAGCAGCCTAGTGGCCATCGT
GAGCCTTAAAGCACCAAGGAAGCTAAAGGTTTGCCACTTTAAGAAGGGAACTGAGATCTGCAACTACAGC
TACTCCAACACGATTCTGGCTGTGAAGCTCAACAGGCAGAGGCTGATAGTATGCCTGGAGGAGTCCCTGT
ACATCCACAACATTCGGGACATGAAGGTGCTGCATACGATCAGGGAGACGCCTCCAAACCCTGCAGGCCT
GTGTGCGCTGTCAATCAACAACGACAACTGCTACTTGGCGTACCCAGGGAGCGCGACCATCGGAGAGGTG
CAGGTCTTCGATACCATTAATTTGAGAGCTGCAAACATGATTCCGGCTCACGACAGTCCTTTAGCGGCAC
TGGCCTTTGACGCAAGTGGAACTAAACTTGCCACGGCTTCGGAGAAGGGGACCGTGATTAGGGTATTTTC
CATTCCAGAAGGACAAAAACTCTTTGAGTTTCGGAGAGGAGTAAAGAGGTGCGTGAGCATCTGCTCCCTG
GCCTTCAGCATGGACGGCATGTTCCTCTCCGCCTCCAGCAACACTGAGACCGTGCACATCTTCAAACTCG
AGACTGTGAAAGAAAAACCCCCAGAGGAGCCCACCACCTGGACCGGGTACTTCGGGAAAGTGCTCATGGC
CTCCACCAGCTACCTGCCTTCCCAAGTGACAGAAATGTTCAACCAGGGCAGAGCCTTCGCCACGGTCCGC
CTGCCATTCTGCGGCCACAAAAACATCTGCTCGCTAGCCACAATTCAGAAGATCCCGCGGTTGTTGGTGG
GTGCCGCCGACGGGTACCTGTACATGTACAACCTGGACCCCCAGGAGGGCGGCGAGTGTGCCCTGATGAA
GCAGCACCGGCTGGACGGCAGTCTGGAAACGACCAATGAGATCTTGGACTCTGCCTCTCACGACTGCCCC
TTAGTCACTCAGACATACGGCGCAGCTGCAGGAAAAGCCTACACAGACGACCTGGGTGCTGTGGGTGGCG
CCTGCCTGGAGGACGAGGCCAGCGCCCTGCGCCTGGATGAGGACAGCGAGCACCCGCCCATGATTCTTCG
GACTGACGGATCGGAAAACCTGTATTTTCAGGGTGGTACCATGGCGGCCTGGTCACACCCGCAGTTCGAG
AAAGGTGGAGGTGCCCGAGGTGGATCGGGAGGTGGATCGTGGAGCCACCCGCAGTTCGAAAAATGACCCG
GGTGATATCTTAATTAATTAACTCGAGGAATTCACTCCTCAGGTGCAGGCTGCCTATCAGAAGGTGGTGG
CTGGTGTGGCCAATGCCCTGGCTCACAAATACCACTGAGATCTTTTTCCCTCTGCCAAAAATTATGGGGA
CATCATGAAGCCCCTTGAGCATCTGACTTCTGGCTAATAAAGGAAATTTATTTTCATTGCAATAGTGTGT
TGGAATTTTTTGTGTCTCTCACTCGGAAGGACATATGGGAGGGCAAATCATTTAAAACATCAGAATGAGT
ATTTGGTTTAGAGTTTGGCAACATATGCCCATATGCTGGCTGCCATGAACAAAGGTTGGCTATAAAGAGG
TCATCAGTATATGAAACAGCCCCCTGCTGTCCATTCCTTATTCCATAGAAAAGCCTTGACTTGAGGTTAG
ATTTTTTTTATATTTTGTTTTGTGTTATTTTTTTCTTTAACATCCCTAAAATTTTCCTTACATGTTTTAC
TAGCCAGATTTTTCCTCCTCTCCTGACTACTCCCAGTCATAGCTGTCCCTCTTCTCTTATGGAGATCCCT
CGACCTGCAGCCCAAGCTTGGCGTAATCATGGTCATAGCTGTTTCCTGTGTGAAATTGTTATCCGCTCAC
AATTCCACACAACATACGAGCCGGAAGCATAAAGTGTAAAGCCTGGGGTGCCTAATGAGTGAGCTAACTC
ACATTAATTGCGTTGCGCTCACTGCCCGCTTTCCAGTCGGGAAACCTGTCGTGCCAGCGGATCCGCATCT
CAATTAGTCAGCAACCATAGTCCCGCCCCTAACTCCGCCCATCCCGCCCCTAACTCCGCCCAGTTCCGCC
CATTCTCCGCCCCATGGCTGACTAATTTTTTTTATTTATGCAGAGGCCGAGGCCGCCTCGGCCTCTGAGC
TATTCCAGAAGTAGTGAGGAGGCTTTTTTGGAGGCCTAGGCTTTTGCAAAAAGCTAACTTGTTTATTGCA
GCTTATAATGGTTACAAATAAAGCAATAGCATCACAAATTTCACAAATAAAGCATTTTTTTCACTGCATT
CTAGTTGTGGTTTGTCCAAACTCATCAATGTATCTTATCATGTCTGGATCCGCTGCATTAATGAATCGGC
CAACGCGCGGGGAGAGGCGGTTTGCGTATTGGGCGCTCTTCCGCTTCCTCGCTCACTGACTCGCTGCGCT
CGGTCGTTCGGCTGCGGCGAGCGGTATCAGCTCACTCAAAGGCGGTAATACGGTTATCCACAGAATCAGG
GGATAACGCAGGAAAGAACATGTGAGCAAAAGGCCAGCAAAAGGCCAGGAACCGTAAAAAGGCCGCGTTG
CTGGCGTTTTTCCATAGGCTCCGCCCCCCTGACGAGCATCACAAAAATCGACGCTCAAGTCAGAGGTGGC
GAAACCCGACAGGACTATAAAGATACCAGGCGTTTCCCCCTGGAAGCTCCCTCGTGCGCTCTCCTGTTCC
GACCCTGCCGCTTACCGGATACCTGTCCGCCTTTCTCCCTTCGGGAAGCGTGGCGCTTTCTCATAGCTCA
CGCTGTAGGTATCTCAGTTCGGTGTAGGTCGTTCGCTCCAAGCTGGGCTGTGTGCACGAACCCCCCGTTC
AGCCCGACCGCTGCGCCTTATCCGGTAACTATCGTCTTGAGTCCAACCCGGTAAGACACGACTTATCGCC
ACTGGCAGCAGCCACTGGTAACAGGATTAGCAGAGCGAGGTATGTAGGCGGTGCTACAGAGTTCTTGAAG
TGGTGGCCTAACTACGGCTACACTAGAAGAACAGTATTTGGTATCTGCGCTCTGCTGAAGCCAGTTACCT
TCGGAAAAAGAGTTGGTAGCTCTTGATCCGGCAAACAAACCACCGCTGGTAGCGGTGGTTTTTTTGTTTG
CAAGCAGCAGATTACGCGCAGAAAAAAAGGATCTCAAGAAGATCCTTTGATCTTTTCTACGGGGTCTGAC
GCTCAGTGGAACGAAAACTCACGTTAAGGGATTTTGGTCATGAGATTATCAAAAAGGATCTTCACCTAGA
TCCTTTTAAATTAAAAATGAAGTTTTAAATCAATCTAAAGTATATATGAGTAAACTTGGTCTGACAGTTA
CCAATGCTTAATCAGTGAGGCACCTATCTCAGCGATCTGTCTATTTCGTTCATCCATAGTTGCCTGACTC
CCCGTCGTGTAGATAACTACGATACGGGAGGGCTTACCATCTGGCCCCAGTGCTGCAATGATACCGCGAG
ACCCACGCTCACCGGCTCCAGATTTATCAGCAATAAACCAGCCAGCCGGAAGGGCCGAGCGCAGAAGTGG
TCCTGCAACTTTATCCGCCTCCATCCAGTCTATTAATTGTTGCCGGGAAGCTAGAGTAAGTAGTTCGCCA
GTTAATAGTTTGCGCAACGTTGTTGCCATTGCTACAGGCATCGTGGTGTCACGCTCGTCGTTTGGTATGG
CTTCATTCAGCTCCGGTTCCCAACGATCAAGGCGAGTTACATGATCCCCCATGTTGTGCAAAAAAGCGGT
TAGCTCCTTCGGTCCTCCGATCGTTGTCAGAAGTAAGTTGGCCGCAGTGTTATCACTCATGGTTATGGCA
GCACTGCATAATTCTCTTACTGTCATGCCATCCGTAAGATGCTTTTCTGTGACTGGTGAGTACTCAACCA
AGTCATTCTGAGAATAGTGTATGCGGCGACCGAGTTGCTCTTGCCCGGCGTCAATACGGGATAATACCGC
GCCACATAGCAGAACTTTAAAAGTGCTCATCATTGGAAAACGTTCTTCGGGGCGAAAACTCTCAAGGATC
TTACCGCTGTTGAGATCCAGTTCGATGTAACCCACTCGTGCACCCAACTGATCTTCAGCATCTTTTACTT
TCACCAGCGTTTCTGGGTGAGCAAAAACAGGAAGGCAAAATGCCGCAAAAAAGGGAATAAGGGCGACACG
GAAATGTTGAATACTCATACTCTTCCTTTTTCAATATTATTGAAGCATTTATCAGGGTTATTGTCTCATG
AGCGGATACATATTTGAATGTATTTAGAAAAATAAACAAATAGGGGTTCCGCGCACATTTCCCCGAAAAG
TGCCACCTG
Features (pLannotate 1.2.2; 23 found; start..end, strand, type, name):
      5..384     +  enhancer       CMV enhancer: human cytomegalovirus immediate early enhancer
    386..663     +  promoter       chicken β-actin promoter: No description available
    664..1680    +  intron         chimeric intron: chimera between introns from chicken β-actin and rabbit β-globin
   1678..1734    +  CDS            HBB (fragment): HBB_LEPEU - Experimental evidence at protein level: Swiss-Prot protein existence level 1. Involved in oxygen transport from the lung to the various peripheral tissues. From Lepus europaeus (European hare).
   1760..2476    +  CDS            mEGFP: mEGFP is a basic (constitutively fluorescent) green fluorescent protein published in 2002, derived from Aequorea victoria. It has moderate acid sensitivity.
   2477..2511    +  misc_feature   MCS (fragment): multiple cloning site
   2513..3787    +  CDS            Wipi2: WIPI2_RAT - Experimental evidence at protein level: Swiss-Prot protein existence level 1. Component of the autophagy machinery that controls the major intracellular degradation process by which cytoplasmic materials are packaged into autophagosomes and delivered to lysosomes for degradation. Involved in an early step of the formation of preautophagosomal structures. Binds and is activated by phosphatidylinositol 3-phosphate (PtdIns3P) forming on membranes of the endoplasmic reticulum upon activation of the upstream ULK1 and PI3 kinases. Mediates ER-isolation membranes contacts by interacting w
   3794..3813    +  CDS            TEV site (fragment): tobacco etch virus (TEV) protease recognition and cleavage site
   3836..3853    +  CDS            Twin-Strep-tag (fragment): two Strep-Tag®II moieties connected by a linker for enhanced binding to Strep-Tactin®, an engineered form of streptavidin (Schmidt et al., 2013)
   3890..3912    +  CDS            Strep-Tag II (fragment): peptide that binds Strep-Tactin®, an engineered form of streptavidin
   3948..4025    +  CDS            HBB (fragment): HBB_PONPY - Experimental evidence at transcript level: Swiss-Prot protein existence level 2. Involved in oxygen transport from the lung to the various peripheral tissues. From Pongo pygmaeus (Bornean orangutan).
   4096..4151    +  polyA_signal   β-globin poly(A) signal: rabbit β-globin polyadenylation signal (Gil and Proudfoot, 1987)
   4536..4552    -  protein_bind   lac operator: The lac repressor binds to the lac operator to inhibit transcription in E. coli. This inhibition can be relieved by adding lactose or isopropyl-β-D-thiogalactopyranoside (IPTG). lac repressor encoded by lacI
   4560..4590    -  promoter       lac promoter: promoter for the E. coli lac operon
   4605..4626    -  protein_bind   CAP binding site: CAP binding activates transcription in the presence of cAMP. E. coli catabolite activator protein
   4639..4678    -  CDS            lacI (fragment): lac repressor; lacI; The lac repressor binds to the lac operator to inhibit transcription in E. coli. This inhibition can be relieved by adding lactose or isopropyl-β-D-thiogalactopyranoside (IPTG).
   4685..4707    +  promoter       SV40 promoter (fragment): SV40 enhancer and early promoter
   4731..4866    +  rep_origin     SV40 ori: SV40 origin of replication
   4886..5020    +  polyA_signal   SV40 poly(A) signal: SV40 polyadenylation signal
   5022..5076    -  CDS            lacI (fragment): lac repressor; lacI; The lac repressor binds to the lac operator to inhibit transcription in E. coli. This inhibition can be relieved by adding lactose or isopropyl-β-D-thiogalactopyranoside (IPTG).
   5259..5847    -  rep_origin     ori: high-copy-number ColE1/pMB1/pBR322/pUC origin of replication
   6018..6878    -  CDS            AmpR: β-lactamase; bla; confers resistance to ampicillin, carbenicillin, and related antibiotics
   6879..6983    -  promoter       AmpR promoter: bla
