[The description below was written by a language model from this plasmid's Addgene catalogue record and pLannotate feature annotations shown in this document.]
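Description:
GFP-WIPI2d-TEVcs-TSF is a roughly 7 kb mammalian expression plasmid built on the pCAG backbone and made for producing and purifying a GFP-labelled form of human WIPI2d. WIPI2 is a PtdIns3P-binding component of the autophagy machinery that acts early in autophagosome formation. In bacteria the plasmid is maintained at high copy through a ColE1/pUC-type origin and selected with ampicillin via the β-lactamase gene and its native promoter. Remnants of a lac promoter/operator region and short lacI fragments are backbone carry-over with no evident role in the design.

Expression is driven by the composite CAG promoter, annotated here as the CMV immediate-early enhancer, the chicken β-actin promoter and a chimeric β-actin/β-globin intron, which together give strong constitutive transcription in mammalian cells. The open reading frame begins with monomeric EGFP, joined through a short polylinker-derived segment to the WIPI2 coding sequence. The annotation tool matched this region to the rat ortholog, but the catalogue entry lists the insert as human. Downstream lie a TEV protease cleavage site and Strep-tag elements. The "TSF" in the name most likely denotes a Twin-Strep plus FLAG tag, although no FLAG epitope is annotated in the feature table. The transcript ends at a rabbit β-globin polyadenylation signal, and the small HBB fragments flagged on either side of the cassette are probably globin-derived vector sequence rather than expressed payload. An SV40 origin would permit episomal amplification in cells expressing large T antigen.

The arrangement allows affinity capture of the fusion on Strep-Tactin resin, followed by TEV cleavage to remove the C-terminal tag. This leaves fluorescent GFP-WIPI2d, which suits in vitro reconstitution work such as studies of LC3 lipidation in selective autophagy.
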