Addgene plasmid #171420: GFP-WIPI2d-TEVcs-TSF
Purpose: For the purifcation of GFP- WIPI2d protein
Depositing lab: James Hurley. Depositing organization: University of California, Berkeley. Publication: Reconstitution of cargo-induced LC3 lipidation in mammalian selective autophagy. Chang C, Shi X, Jensen LE, Yokom AL, Fracchiolla D, Martens S, Hurley JH. Sci Adv. 2021 Apr 23;7(17). pii: 7/17/eabg4922. doi: 10.1126/sciadv.abg4922. Print 2021 Apr. PubMed 33893090.
Backbone
  Vector backbone: pCAG
  Vector type: Mammalian Expression
Growth in bacteria
  Bacterial resistance: Ampicillin, 100 μg/mL
  Growth temperature: 37°C
  Growth strain: DH5alpha
  Copy number: High Copy
Gene/Insert
  Gene/Insert name: WIPI2d
  Species: H. sapiens (human)
  Entrez Gene: WIPI2 (a.k.a. ATG18B, Atg21, CGI-50, IDDSSA, WIPI-2)
  Cloning method: Restriction Enzyme; 5′ cloning site Unknown (unknown if destroyed); 3′ cloning site Unknown (unknown if destroyed)
Terms and licenses: Academic/Nonprofit Terms; Industry Terms: Not Available to Industry
How to cite: GFP-WIPI2d-TEVcs-TSF was a gift from James Hurley (Addgene plasmid # 171420 ; http://n2t.net/addgene:171420 ; RRID:Addgene_171420)
